Addgene plasmid #19387: pCM5.45
Depositing lab: Geraldine Seydoux. Depositing organization: Johns Hopkins University and School of Medicine. Publication: 3' UTRs are the primary regulators of gene expression in the C. elegans germline. Merritt C, Rasoloson D, Ko D, Seydoux G. Curr Biol. 2008 Oct 14;18(19):1476-82. doi: 10.1016/j.cub.2008.08.013. Epub 2008 Sep 25. PubMed 18818082.
Backbone
  Vector backbone: pDONRP2RP3
  Backbone size w/o insert (bp): 2641
  Vector type: Worm Expression
Growth in bacteria
  Bacterial resistance: Kanamycin, 50 μg/mL
  Growth temperature: 37°C
  Growth strain: DH5alpha
  Growth instructions: DH5alpha
  Copy number: Unknown
Gene/Insert
  Gene/Insert name: mex-3 3'utr in pDONRP2RP3
  Species: C. elegans (nematode)
  Insert size (bp): 722
  GenBank ID: NM_058280
  Entrez Gene: mex-3 (a.k.a. CELE_F53G12.5)
  Cloning method: Gateway Cloning; 5′ cloning site attP2R (destroyed during cloning); 3′ cloning site attP3 (destroyed during cloning)
  Sequencing primers: 5′ M13Forward
Terms and licenses: Academic/Nonprofit Terms; Industry Terms: Not Available to Industry
How to cite: pCM5.45 was a gift from Geraldine Seydoux (Addgene plasmid # 19387 ; http://n2t.net/addgene:19387 ; RRID:Addgene_19387)
