[The description below was written by a language model from this plasmid's Addgene catalogue record and pLannotate feature annotations shown in this document.]
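Description:
pCM5.45 is a Gateway entry clone built on the pDONR P2R-P3 donor backbone, carrying the 3' untranslated region of the C. elegans gene mex-3 as a 722 bp insert. It is catalogued as a worm expression vector, but as an entry clone it has no nematode promoter or coding sequence of its own. It is a modular part intended to be recombined with other elements. The plasmid is propagated in standard E. coli using a high-copy ColE1/pUC-type origin and is selected with kanamycin through the aph(3')-Ia resistance gene. The depositor's full sequence is 3,361 nt, consistent with the stated backbone and insert sizes.

The insert was introduced by a BP recombination that consumed the attP2R and attP3 sites of the donor vector. The annotated features place it between an attR2 site on one side and, on the other, a site that the automated annotation labels as an attB3 core overlapping an "attL1 fragment". This is most plausibly the attL3 site expected in a third-position MultiSite Gateway entry clone. The rrnB T1 and T2 terminators upstream shield the cassette from read-through transcription in bacteria. A T7 promoter and short lacZα and lacI fragments are residual backbone sequences, and the M13 forward primer site is used for sequencing.

In an LR reaction, this clone would supply the 3' UTR position alongside a promoter entry clone and a coding or reporter entry clone in a destination vector. The associated publication examines 3' UTRs as the main regulators of gene expression in the C. elegans germline, which suggests the construct was used to test how the mex-3 3' UTR shapes transgene expression. The record does not name specific partner constructs.
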