Features (pLannotate 1.2.2; 10 found; start..end, strand, type, name):
    121..213     +  CDS            lacI (fragment): lac repressor; lacI; The lac repressor binds to the lac operator to inhibit transcription in E. coli. This inhibition can be relieved by adding lactose or isopropyl-β-D-thiogalactopyranoside (IPTG).
    268..295     -  terminator     rrnB T2 terminator: transcription terminator T2 from the E. coli rrnB gene
    427..470     +  terminator     rrnB T1 terminator: Escherichia coli rrnB; transcription terminator T1 from the E. coli rrnB gene
    517..553     -  CDS            lacZα (fragment): LacZα fragment of β-galactosidase; lacZ fragment
    624..747     -  protein_bind   attR2: mutant version of attR; recombination site for the Gateway® LR reaction LR Clonase™
   1470..1490    -  protein_bind   attB3: mutant version of attB; core recombination site for the Gateway® BP reaction BP Clonase™
   1481..1566    -  protein_bind   attL1 (fragment): mutant version of attL; recombination site for the Gateway® LR reaction LR Clonase™
   1603..1621    -  promoter       T7 promoter: promoter for bacteriophage T7 RNA polymerase
   1755..2564    +  CDS            KanR: aminoglycoside phosphotransferase; aph(3')-Ia; confers resistance to kanamycin in bacteria or G418 (Geneticin®) in eukaryotes
   2711..3299    +  rep_origin     ori: high-copy-number ColE1/pMB1/pBR322/pUC origin of replication
>Addgene plasmid #19387 | pCM5.45 | depositor full sequence | sequence record 9040 | Author sequence
CTTTCCTGCGTTATCCCCTGATTCTGTGGATAACCGTATTACCGCCTTTGAGTGAGCTGATACCGCTCGC
CGCAGCCGAACGACCGAGCGCAGCGAGTCAGTGAGCGAGGAAGCGGAAGAGCGCCCAATACGCAAACCGC
CTCTCCCCGCGCGTTGGCCGATTCATTAATGCAGCTGGCACGACAGGTTTCCCGACTGGAAAGCGGGCAG
TGAGCGCAACGCAATTAATACGCGTACCGCTAGCCAGGAAGAGTTTGTAGAAACGCAAAAAGGCCATCCG
TCAGGATGGCCTTCTGCTTAGTTTGATGCCTGGCAGTTTATGGCGGGCGTCCTGCCCGCCACCCTCCGGG
CCGTTGCTTCACAACGTTCAAATCCGCTCCCGGCGGATTTGTCCTACTCAGGAGAGCGTTCACCGACAAA
CAACAGATAAAACGAAAGGCCCAGTCTTCCGACTGAGCCTTTCGTTTTATTTGATGCCTGGCAGTTCCCT
ACTCTCGCGTTAACGCTAGCATGGATGTTTTCCCAGTCACGACGTTGTAAAACGACGGCCAGTCTTAAGC
TCGGGCCCTGCAGCTCTAGAGCTCGAATTCTACAGGTCACTAATACCATCTAAGTAGTTGATTCATAGTG
ACTGCATATGTTGTGTTTTACAGTATTATGTAGTCTGTTTTTTATGCAAAATCTAATTTAATATATTGAT
ATTTATATCATTTTACGTTTCTCGTTCAACTTTCTTGTACAAAGTGGGATAAGCTGTGGATCCATTCATC
ATTCCATTACTATCGTGTAGACTCTCATCTAGCAAAAACCCATCCTCAACGAGTTCCAAATTCATCTTTC
CATTCTTTAAAAGACTCTTTTTCCCATTTTCTACTTTGTTCATCGGTGTACGAGTCCCTCCATTCCCATT
TTCTCACCTCTTTACTACATTACTAGAACACACAAAAATCACCATCATTCTCACCCCAAAATCCTAGACA
AAAAAAACGAAAAAAATCACATATATTTATATATAACTATTATTATTTGTTATTCATATTTTTGAAATAT
CTATATTATATATATTTATATATGTAACCCATGCAGTCCCCCAATATATATTCCTACAGTAGGTTTTTTT
GGAAAATCTGTAACTTTCTCTATTATTCTTTTTTGCATTATGATAGGACGACCAACTCATGTTTTAAACA
AAAATTATATATATTATAAGGATTTCCTCTTTTCTCTCTATCTCTCACCTAGTGTTTAACTCCCAATTTT
CCCCCTCTCTACTACGCACAACTAACGGAGAATTGAGAGGCCTTTTATATTTATAGCACCTCTTTATAAT
TAAAAACTCGAGTGATCCCCACCTCACCCATCAAATTTATCGTATTTTGTAAAAGTTCTGATATATTCCA
CAGATTTTGGTGTATGTGAATGAAGCGATTCGTGTCGTCTCTCCATATTCTGGTATCCATAGCAACTCCC
AACTTTATTATACAAAGTTGGCATTATAAAAAAGCATTGCTTATCAATTTGTTGCAACGAACAGGTCACT
ATCAGTCAAAATAAAATCATTATTTGGAGCTCCATGGTAGCGTTAACGCGGCCGCGATATCCCCTATAGT
GAGTCGTATTACATGGTCATAGCTGTTTCCTGGCAGCTCTGGCCCGTGTCTCAAAATCTCTGATGTTACA
TTGCACAAGATAAAAATATATCATCATGAACAATAAAACTGTCTGCTTACATAAACAGTAATACAAGGGG
TGTTATGAGCCATATTCAACGGGAAACGTCGAGGCCGCGATTAAATTCCAACATGGATGCTGATTTATAT
GGGTATAAATGGGCTCGCGATAATGTCGGGCAATCAGGTGCGACAATCTATCGCTTGTATGGGAAGCCCG
ATGCGCCAGAGTTGTTTCTGAAACATGGCAAAGGTAGCGTTGCCAATGATGTTACAGATGAGATGGTCAG
ACTAAACTGGCTGACGGAATTTATGCCTCTTCCGACCATCAAGCATTTTATCCGTACTCCTGATGATGCA
TGGTTACTCACCACTGCGATCCCCGGAAAAACAGCATTCCAGGTATTAGAAGAATATCCTGATTCAGGTG
AAAATATTGTTGATGCGCTGGCAGTGTTCCTGCGCCGGTTGCATTCGATTCCTGTTTGTAATTGTCCTTT
TAACAGCGATCGCGTATTTCGTCTCGCTCAGGCGCAATCACGAATGAATAACGGTTTGGTTGATGCGAGT
GATTTTGATGACGAGCGTAATGGCTGGCCTGTTGAACAAGTCTGGAAAGAAATGCATAAACTTTTGCCAT
TCTCACCGGATTCAGTCGTCACTCATGGTGATTTCTCACTTGATAACCTTATTTTTGACGAGGGGAAATT
AATAGGTTGTATTGATGTTGGACGAGTCGGAATCGCAGACCGATACCAGGATCTTGCCATCCTATGGAAC
TGCCTCGGTGAGTTTTCTCCTTCATTACAGAAACGGCTTTTTCAAAAATATGGTATTGATAATCCTGATA
TGAATAAATTGCAGTTTCATTTGATGCTCGATGAGTTTTTCTAATCAGAATTGGTTAATTGGTTGTAACA
CTGGCAGAGCATTACGCTGACTTGACGGGACGGCGCAAGCTCATGACCAAAATCCCTTAACGTGAGTTAC
GCGTCGTTCCACTGAGCGTCAGACCCCGTAGAAAAGATCAAAGGATCTTCTTGAGATCCTTTTTTTCTGC
GCGTAATCTGCTGCTTGCAAACAAAAAAACCACCGCTACCAGCGGTGGTTTGTTTGCCGGATCAAGAGCT
ACCAACTCTTTTTCCGAAGGTAACTGGCTTCAGCAGAGCGCAGATACCAAATACTGTCCTTCTAGTGTAG
CCGTAGTTAGGCCACCACTTCAAGAACTCTGTAGCACCGCCTACATACCTCGCTCTGCTAATCCTGTTAC
CAGTGGCTGCTGCCAGTGGCGATAAGTCGTGTCTTACCGGGTTGGACTCAAGACGATAGTTACCGGATAA
GGCGCAGCGGTCGGGCTGAACGGGGGGTTCGTGCACACAGCCCAGCTTGGAGCGAACGACCTACACCGAA
CTGAGATACCTACAGCGTGAGCATTGAGAAAGCGCCACGCTTCCCGAAGGGAGAAAGGCGGACAGGTATC
CGGTAAGCGGCAGGGTCGGAACAGGAGAGCGCACGAGGGAGCTTCCAGGGGGAAACGCCTGGTATCTTTA
TAGTCCTGTCGGGTTTCGCCACCTCTGACTTGAGCGTCGATTTTTGTGATGCTCGTCAGGGGGGCGGAGC
CTATGGAAAAACGCCAGCAACGCGGCCTTTTTACGGTTCCTGGCCTTTTGCTGGCCTTTTGCTCACATGT
T
