>Addgene plasmid #19387 | pCM5.45 | addgene partial sequence | sequence record 25194 | M13Forward
NNNNNNNNTCTNGAGCTCGNTTCTACAGGTCACTAATACCATCTAAGTAGTTGGTTCATAGTGACTGCAT
ATGTTGTGTTTTACAGTATTATGTAGTCTGTTTTTTATGCAAAATCTAATTTAATATATTGATATTTATA
TCATTTTACGTTTCTCGTTCAACTTTCTTGTACAAAGTGGGATAAGCTGTGGATCCATTCATCATTCCAT
TACTATCGTGTAGACTCTCATCTAGCAAAAACCCATCCTCAACGAGTTCCAAATTCATCTTTCCATTCTT
TAAAAGACTCTTTTTCCCATTTTCTACTTTGTTCATCGGTGTACGAGTCCCTCCATTCCCATTTTCTCAC
CTCTTTACTACATTACTAGAACACACAAAAATCACCATCATTCTCACCCCAAAATCCTAGACAAAAAAAA
CGAAAAAAATCACATATATTTATATATAACTATTATTATTTGTTATTCATATTTTTGAAATATCTATATT
ATATATATTTATATATGTAACCCATGCAGTCCCCCAATATATATTCCTACAGTAGGTTTTTTTGGAAAAT
CTGTAACTTTCTCTATTATTCTTTTTTGCATTATGATAGGACGACCAACTCATGTTTTAAACAAAAATTA
TATATATTATAAGGATTTCCTCTTTTCTCTCTATCTCTCACCTAGTGTTTAACTCCCAATTTTCCCCCTC
TCTACTACGCACAACTAACGGAGAATTGAGAGGCCTTTTATATTTATAGCACCTCTTTATAATTAAAAAC
TCGAGTGATCCCCACNNNNNCCNNNNNNNNTTTANNNGNNTTTTNNNNAAANNNNNNNNNNNNTTCNNNN
ANNNNTTNN
